Addgene plasmid #210779: pDL0_158
Purpose: PUSCT_Drosophila melanogaster Gypsy-insulator sequence
Depositing lab: Dmitri Nusinow. Depositing organization: Donald Danforth Plant Science Center. Publication: Remote Sensing of Endogenous Pigmentation by Inducible Synthetic Circuits in Grasses. Lee DY, Acosta-Gamboa L, Saleh L, Pathak S, Swyers N, Morgan A, Meerdink S, Kuzio C, Calderon S, Sheng H, Kenney S, Zare A, Gehan M, Nusinow DA. Plant Biotechnol J. 2025 Dec 5. doi: 10.1111/pbi.70480. PubMed 41351300.
Backbone
  Vector backbone: pUC57-Kan
  Vector type: Plant Expression, Synthetic Biology
Growth in bacteria
  Bacterial resistance: Kanamycin, 50 μg/mL
  Growth temperature: 37°C
  Growth strain: DH5alpha
  Copy number: Unknown
Gene/Insert
  Gene/Insert name: Gypsy insulator
  Species: D. melanogaster (fly)
Terms and licenses: Academic/Nonprofit Terms; Industry Terms: Not Available to Industry
Depositor comments: Please visit https://doi.org/10.1101/2025.06.20.660755 for bioRxiv preprint.
How to cite: pDL0_158 was a gift from Dmitri Nusinow (Addgene plasmid # 210779 ; http://n2t.net/addgene:210779 ; RRID:Addgene_210779)
