[The description below was written by a language model from this plasmid's Addgene catalogue record and pLannotate feature annotations shown in this document.]
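Description:
pDL0_158 is a small (about 3 kb) part-storage plasmid built on the pUC57-Kan cloning backbone and catalogued under plant expression and synthetic biology. It carries a single payload, the Drosophila melanogaster gypsy insulator, and appears to serve as a basic-level DNA part for assembly into larger constructs rather than as an expression vector in its own right. The "PUSCT" label in the purpose field is not explained in the record, so its meaning, possibly a designation of the part's position or class in an assembly scheme, cannot be stated with confidence. The plasmid is propagated in E. coli through a high-copy ColE1/pUC-type origin of replication and is selected with kanamycin via the aph(3')-Ia aminoglycoside phosphotransferase gene. Short remnants of bom, rop and lacI are annotated as fragments and are simply backbone leftovers.

The gypsy insulator occupies roughly 390 bp, sitting in the former multiple cloning site between the lac promoter/operator/CAP-binding region and a truncated lacZα fragment, as expected for an insert placed in a pUC-style cloning site. No plant promoter, coding sequence, terminator or plant selectable marker is annotated. The gypsy element is a chromatin insulator bound in flies by Su(Hw), CP190 and Mod(mdg4)67.2, and such sequences are commonly placed between or around transcription units to limit enhancer–promoter crosstalk and position effects. Given the associated work on inducible synthetic gene circuits in grasses, this part was presumably intended to insulate neighbouring modules in multigene plant constructs, although the record does not describe its exact use.
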