Features (pLannotate 1.2.2; 10 found; start..end, strand, type, name):
    137..236     +  misc_feature   bom (fragment): basis of mobility region from pBR322
    242..399     -  CDS            lacZα (fragment): LacZα fragment of β-galactosidase; lacZ fragment
    448..833     -  protein_bind   gypsy insulator: chromatin insulator from Drosophila Su(Hw), CP190, and Mod(mdg4)67.2
    931..947     -  protein_bind   lac operator: The lac repressor binds to the lac operator to inhibit transcription in E. coli. This inhibition can be relieved by adding lactose or isopropyl-β-D-thiogalactopyranoside (IPTG). lac repressor encoded by lacI
    955..985     -  promoter       lac promoter: promoter for the E. coli lac operon
   1000..1021    -  protein_bind   CAP binding site: CAP binding activates transcription in the presence of cAMP. E. coli catabolite activator protein
   1034..1126    -  CDS            lacI (fragment): lac repressor; lacI; The lac repressor binds to the lac operator to inhibit transcription in E. coli. This inhibition can be relieved by adding lactose or isopropyl-β-D-thiogalactopyranoside (IPTG).
   1309..1897    -  rep_origin     ori: high-copy-number ColE1/pMB1/pBR322/pUC origin of replication
   2075..2884    -  CDS            KanR: aminoglycoside phosphotransferase; aph(3')-Ia; confers resistance to kanamycin in bacteria or G418 (Geneticin®) in eukaryotes
   2991..35      +  CDS            rop (fragment) (across the origin): Rop protein, which maintains plasmids at low copy number; rop
>Addgene plasmid #210779 | pDL0_158 | addgene full sequence | sequence record 422661 | Addgene NGS Result
TCGCGCGTTTCGGTGATGACGGTGAAAACCTCTGACACATGCAGCTCCCGGAGACGGTCACAGCTTGTCT
GTAAGCGGATGCCGGGAGCAGACAAGCCCGTCAGGGCGCGTCAGCGGGTGTTGGCGGGTGTCGGGGCTGG
CTTAACTATGCGGCATCAGAGCAGATTGTACTGAGAGTGCACCATATGCGGTGTGAAATACCGCACAGAT
GCGTAAGGAGAAAATACCGCATCAGGCGCCATTCGCCATTCAGGCTGCGCAACTGTTGGGAAGGGCGATC
GGTGCGGGCCTCTTCGCTATTACGCCAGCTGGCGAAAGGGGGATGTGCTGCAAGGCGATTAAGTTGGGTA
ACGCCAGGGTTTTCCCAGTCACGACGTTGTAAAACGACGGCCAGAGAATTCGAGCTCGGTACCTCGCGAA
TACATCTAGATCCAATGGTCTCAAGCGAATTGATCGGCTAAATGGTATGGCAAGAAAAGGTATGCAATAT
AATAATCTTTTATTGGGTATGCAACGAAAATTTGTTTCGTCAACGTATGCAATATTTTTTATTAAAAGAG
GGTATGCAATGTATTTTATTAAAAACGGGTATGCAATATAATAATCTTTTATTGGGTATGCAACGAAAAT
TTGTTTCGTCAAAGTATGCAATATTTTTTATTAAAAGAGGGTATGCAATGTATTTTATTAAAAACGGGTA
TGCAATAAAAAATTATTTGGTTTCTCTAAAAAGTATGCAGCACTTATTTTTTGATAAGGTATGCAACAAA
ATTTTACTTTGCCGAAAATATGCAATGTTTTTGCGAATAAATTCAACGCACACTTATTACGTGCTCCTGA
GACCATTGGATCGGATCCCGGGCCCGTCGACTGCAGAGGCCTGCATGCAAGCTTGGTGTAATCATGGTCA
TAGCTGTTTCCTGTGTGAAATTGTTATCCGCTCACAATTCCACACAACATACGAGCCGGAAGCATAAAGT
GTAAAGCCTGGGGTGCCTAATGAGTGAGCTAACTCACATTAATTGCGTTGCGCTCACTGCCCGCTTTCCA
GTCGGGAAACCTGTCGTGCCAGCTGCATTAATGAATCGGCCAACGCGCGGGGAGAGGCGGTTTGCGTATT
GGGCGCTCTTCCGCTTCCTCGCTCACTGACTCGCTGCGCTCGGTCGTTCGGCTGCGGCGAGCGGTATCAG
CTCACTCAAAGGCGGTAATACGGTTATCCACAGAATCAGGGGATAACGCAGGAAAGAACATGTGAGCAAA
AGGCCAGCAAAAGGCCAGGAACCGTAAAAAGGCCGCGTTGCTGGCGTTTTTCCATAGGCTCCGCCCCCCT
GACGAGCATCACAAAAATCGACGCTCAAGTCAGAGGTGGCGAAACCCGACAGGACTATAAAGATACCAGG
CGTTTCCCCCTGGAAGCTCCCTCGTGCGCTCTCCTGTTCCGACCCTGCCGCTTACCGGATACCTGTCCGC
CTTTCTCCCTTCGGGAAGCGTGGCGCTTTCTCATAGCTCACGCTGTAGGTATCTCAGTTCGGTGTAGGTC
GTTCGCTCCAAGCTGGGCTGTGTGCACGAACCCCCCGTTCAGCCCGACCGCTGCGCCTTATCCGGTAACT
ATCGTCTTGAGTCCAACCCGGTAAGACACGACTTATCGCCACTGGCAGCAGCCACTGGTAACAGGATTAG
CAGAGCGAGGTATGTAGGCGGTGCTACAGAGTTCTTGAAGTGGTGGCCTAACTACGGCTACACTAGAAGA
ACAGTATTTGGTATCTGCGCTCTGCTGAAGCCAGTTACCTTCGGAAAAAGAGTTGGTAGCTCTTGATCCG
GCAAACAAACCACCGCTGGTAGCGGTGGTTTTTTTGTTTGCAAGCAGCAGATTACGCGCAGAAAAAAAGG
ATCTCAAGAAGATCCTTTGATCTTTTCTACGGGGTCTGACGCTCAGTGGAACGAAAACTCACGTTAAGGG
ATTTTGGTCATGAGATTATCAAAAAGGATCTTCACCTAGATCCTTTTAAATTAAAAATGAAGTTTTAAAT
CAAGCCCAATCTGAATAATGTTACAACCAATTAACCAATTCTGATTAGAAAAACTCATCGAGCATCAAAT
GAAACTGCAATTTATTCATATCAGGATTATCAATACCATATTTTTGAAAAAGCCGTTTCTGTAATGAAGG
AGAAAACTCACCGAGGCAGTTCCATAGGATGGCAAGATCCTGGTATCGGTCTGCGATTCCGACTCGTCCA
ACATCAATACAACCTATTAATTTCCCCTCGTCAAAAATAAGGTTATCAAGTGAGAAATCACCATGAGTGA
CGACTGAATCCGGTGAGAATGGCAAAAGTTTATGCATTTCTTTCCAGACTTGTTCAACAGGCCAGCCATT
ACGCTCGTCATCAAAATCACTCGCATCAACCAAACCGTTATTCATTCGTGATTGCGCCTGAGCGAGACGA
AATACGCGATCGCTGTTAAAAGGACAATTACAAACAGGAATCGAATGCAACCGGCGCAGGAACACTGCCA
GCGCATCAACAATATTTTCACCTGAATCAGGATATTCTTCTAATACCTGGAATGCTGTTTTTCCGGGGAT
CGCAGTGGTGAGTAACCATGCATCATCAGGAGTACGGATAAAATGCTTGATGGTCGGAAGAGGCATAAAT
TCCGTCAGCCAGTTTAGTCTGACCATCTCATCTGTAACATCATTGGCAACGCTACCTTTGCCATGTTTCA
GAAACAACTCTGGCGCATCGGGCTTCCCATACAAGCGATAGATTGTCGCACCTGATTGCCCGACATTATC
GCGAGCCCATTTATACCCATATAAATCAGCATCCATGTTGGAATTTAATCGCGGCCTCGACGTTTCCCGT
TGAATATGGCTCATAACACCCCTTGTATTACTGTTTATGTAAGCAGACAGTTTTATTGTTCATGATGATA
TATTTTTATCTTGTGCAATGTAACATCAGAGATTTTGAGACACGGGCCAGAGCTGCA
