>Addgene plasmid #210779 | pDL0_158 | depositor partial sequence | sequence record 412179 | pDL0_158 sequence 408 bps
GGTCTCAGGAGCACGTAATAAGTGTGCGTTGAATTTATTCGCAAAAACATTGCATATTTTCGGCAAAGTA
AAATTTTGTTGCATACCTTATCAAAAAATAAGTGCTGCATACTTTTTAGAGAAACCAAATAATTTTTTAT
TGCATACCCGTTTTTAATAAAATACATTGCATACCCTCTTTTAATAAAAAATATTGCATACTTTGACGAA
ACAAATTTTCGTTGCATACCCAATAAAAGATTATTATATTGCATACCCGTTTTTAATAAAATACATTGCA
TACCCTCTTTTAATAAAAAATATTGCATACGTTGACGAAACAAATTTTCGTTGCATACCCAATAAAAGAT
TATTATATTGCATACCTTTTCTTGCCATACCATTTAGCCGATCAATTCGCTTGAGACC
